>Addgene plasmid #220354 | MSCV-opEBNA2-IRES-GFP | addgene full sequence | sequence record 437068 | Addgene NGS Result
ATGAAAGACCCCACCTGTAGGTTTGGCAAGCTAGCTTAAGTAACGCCATTTTGCAAGGCATGGAAAATAC
ATAACTGAGAATAGAGAAGTTCAGATCAAGGTTAGGAACAGAGAGACAGCAGAATATGGGCCAAACAGGA
TATCTGTGGTAAGCAGTTCCTGCCCCGGCTCAGGGCCAAGAACAGATGGTCCCCAGATGCGGTCCCGCCC
TCAGCAGTTTCTAGAGAACCATCAGATGTTTCCAGGGTGCCCCAAGGACCTGAAATGACCCTGTGCCTTA
TTTGAACTAACCAATCAGTTCGCTTCTCGCTTCTGTTCGCGCGCTTCTGCTCCCCGAGCTCAATAAAAGA
GCCCACAACCCCTCACTCGGCGCGCCAGTCCTCCGATAGACTGCGTCGCCCGGGTACCCGTATTCCCAAT
AAAGCCTCTTGCTGTTTGCATCCGAATCGTGGACTCGCTGATCCTTGGGAGGGTCTCCTCAGATTGATTG
ACTGCCCACCTCGGGGGTCTTTCATTTGGAGGTTCCACCGAGATTTGGAGACCCCTGCCCAGGGACCACC
GACCCCCCCGCCGGGAGGTAAGCTGGCCAGCGGTCGTTTCGTGTCTGTCTCTGTCTTTGTGCGTGTTTGT
GCCGGCATCTAATGTTTGCGCCTGCGTCTGTACTAGTTAGCTAACTAGCTCTGTATCTGGCGGACCCGTG
GTGGAACTGACGAGTTCTGAACACCCGGCCGCAACCCTGGGAGACGTCCCAGGGACTTTGGGGGCCGTTT
TTGTGGCCCGACCTGAGGAAGGGAGTCGATGTGGAATCCGACCCCGTCAGGATATGTGGTTCTGGTAGGA
GACGAGAACCTAAAACAGTTCCCGCCTCCGTCTGAATTTTTGCTTTCGGTTTGGAACCGAAGCCGCGCGT
CTTGTCTGCTGCAGCGCTGCAGCATCGTTCTGTGTTGTCTCTGTCTGACTGTGTTTCTGTATTTGTCTGA
AAATTAGGGCCAGACTGTTACCACTCCCTTAAGTTTGACCTTAGGTCACTGGAAAGATGTCGAGCGGATC
GCTCACAACCAGTCGGTAGATGTCAAGAAGAGACGTTGGGTTACCTTCTGCTCTGCAGAATGGCCAACCT
TTAACGTCGGATGGCCGCGAGACGGCACCTTTAACCGAGACCTCATCACCCAGGTTAAGATCAAGGTCTT
TTCACCTGGCCCGCATGGACACCCAGACCAGGTCCCCTACATCGTGACCTGGGAAGCCTTGGCTTTTGAC
CCCCCTCCCTGGGTCAAGCCCTTTGTACACCCTAAGCCTCCGCCTCCTCTTCCTCCATCCGCCCCGTCTC
TCCCCCTTGAACCTCCTCGTTCGACCCCGCCTCGATCCTCCCTTTATCCAGCCCTCACTCCTTCTCTAGG
CGCCGGAATTAGATCTCTCGAATCACAAGTTTGTACAAAAAAGCAGGCTCCGCGGCCGCCCCCTTCGCGC
CCACCCTTCACCATGCCCACCTTCTATCTGGCTCTGCACGGCGGACAGACCTACCACCTGATCGTGGATA
CAGACAGCCTGGGCAACCCTAGCCTGAGCGTGATCCCTAGCAACCCCTACCAAGAGCAGCTGAGCGACAC
ACCTCTGATCCCTCTGACAATCTTCGTGGGCGAGAACACAGGCGTTCCACCTCCATTGCCTCCACCGCCA
CCGCCGCCTCCACCACCTCCGCCTCCACCTCCGCCACCACCGCCACCGCCTCCGCCGCCACCACCTTCTC
CACCGCCGCCACCTCCACCACCACCACCGCCTCAAAGAAGAGATGCCTGGACACAAGAGCCCAGTCCTCT
GGATAGAGATCCCCTGGGATACGATGTCGGACACGGACCTCTGGCCTCTGCCATGAGAATGCTGTGGATG
GCCAACTACATCGTGCGGCAGTCTAGAGGCGACAGAGGCCTGATTCTGCCTCAGGGACCTCAGACAGCTC
CACAGGCTAGACTGGTGCAGCCTCATGTGCCTCCACTCAGACCAACCGCTCCTACCATCCTGTCTCCACT
GAGCCAGCCTAGACTGACACCTCCTCAGCCTCTGATGATGCCTCCTAGGCCTACACCTCCTACACCACTG
CCTCCAGCTACACTGACAGTGCCTCCAAGACCAACCAGGCCTACCACACTTCCTCCAACACCTCTGCTGA
CTGTGCTGCAGAGGCCTACAGAACTGCAGCCCACACCATCTCCACCTAGAATGCATCTGCCAGTGCTGCA
CGTGCCCGACCAGTCTATGCATCCTCTGACACACCAGAGCACCCCTAACGACCCTGACAGCCCTGAGCCT
AGAAGCCCCACCGTGTTCTACAACATCCCTCCTATGCCACTGCCACCTAGTCAGTTGCCACCTCCTGCTG
CTCCAGCTCAACCTCCTCCTGGCGTGATCAATGACCAGCAGCTGCACCATCTGCCATCTGGACCTCCATG
GTGGCCTCCAATCTGTGACCCTCCACAGCCTTCTAAGACCCAGGGACAGAGCAGAGGACAGTCCCGTGGT
AGAGGCCGTGGACGTGGAAGAGGTAGAGGCAAGGGCAAGAGCAGAGACAAGCAGAGAAAACCTGGCGGCC
CTTGGAGGCCTGAGCCAAACACATCTAGCCCTAGCATGCCTGAGCTGAGCCCTGTGCTGGGACTGCATCA
AGGACAAGGTGCCGGCGATTCTCCTACTCCTGGACCTTCTAACGCCGCTCCTGTGTGCAGAAACTCTCAC
ACCGCCACACCTAACGTGTCCCCAATCCACGAGCCTGAGAGCCACAATAGCCCCGAGGCTCCTATCCTGT
TTCCTGACGACTGGTATCCTCCTAGCATCGACCCTGCCGACCTGGACGAGAGCTGGGATTACATCTTCGA
GACAACCGAGTCTCCCAGCAGCGACGAGGATTACGTGGAAGGACCTAGCAAGAGGCCCAGACCTAGCATC
CAATACCCATACGATGTTCCAGATTACGCTTAAGCAAGGGTGGGCGCGCCGACCCAGCTTTCTTGTACAA
AGTGGTGATTCGAGGTTAACGAATTCCGCCCCCCCCCCCTAACGTTACTGGCCGAAGCCGCTTGGAATAA
GGCCGGTGTGCGTTTGTCTATATGTTATTTTCCACCATATTGCCGTCTTTTGGCAATGTGAGGGCCCGGA
AACCTGGCCCTGTCTTCTTGACGAGCATTCCTAGGGGTCTTTCCCCTCTCGCCAAAGGAATGCAAGGTCT
GTTGAATGTCGTGAAGGAAGCAGTTCCTCTGGAAGCTTCTTGAAGACAAACAACGTCTGTAGCGACCCTT
TGCAGGCAGCGGAACCCCCCACCTGGCGACAGGTGCCTCTGCGGCCAAAAGCCACGTGTATAAGATACAC
CTGCAAAGGCGGCACAACCCCAGTGCCACGTTGTGAGTTGGATAGTTGTGGAAAGAGTCAAATGGCTCTC
CTCAAGCGTATTCAACAAGGGGCTGAAGGATGCCCAGAAGGTACCCCATTGTATGGGATCTGATCTGGGG
CCTCGGTGCACATGCTTTACATGTGTTTAGTCGAGGTTAAAAAAACGTCTAGGCCCCCCGAACCACGGGG
ACGTGGTTTTCCTTTGAAAAACACGATGATAATATGGCCACAACCATGGTGAGCAAGGGCGAGGAGCTGT
TCACCGGGGTGGTGCCCATCCTGGTCGAGCTGGACGGCGACGTAAACGGCCACAAGTTCAGCGTGTCTGG
CGAGGGCGAGGGCGATGCCACCTACGGCAAGCTGACCCTGAAGTTCATCTGCACCACCGGCAAGCTGCCC
GTGCCCTGGCCCACCCTCGTGACCACCCTGACCTACGGCGTGCAGTGCTTCAGCCGCTACCCCGACCACA
TGAAGCAGCACGACTTCTTCAAGTCCGCCATGCCCGAAGGCTACGTCCAGGAGCGCACCATCTTCTTCAA
GGACGACGGCAACTACAAGACCCGCGCCGAGGTGAAGTTCGAGGGCGACACCCTGGTGAACCGCATCGAG
CTGAAGGGCATCGACTTCAAGGAGGACGGCAACATCCTGGGGCACAAGCTGGAGTACAACTACAACAGCC
ACAACGTCTATATCATGGCCGACAAGCAGAAGAACGGCATCAAGGCGAACTTCAAGATCCGCCACAACAT
CGAGGACGGCAGCGTGCAGCTCGCCGACCACTACCAGCAGAACACCCCCATCGGCGACGGCCCCGTGCTG
CTGCCCGACAACCACTACCTGAGCACCCAGTCCGCCCTGAGCAAAGACCCCAACGAGAAGCGCGATCACA
TGGTCCTGCTGGAGTTCGTGACCGCCGCCGGGATCACTCTCGGCATGGACGAGCTGTACAAGTAATGAAT
TAATTAAGAATTATCAAGCTTATCGATACCGTCGACCTGCAGCCAAGCTTATCGATAAAATAAAAGATTT
TATTTAGTCTCCAGAAAAAGGGGGGAATGAAAGACCCCACCTGTAGGTTTGGCAAGCTAGCTTAAGTAAC
GCCATTTTGCAAGGCATGGAAAATACATAACTGAGAATAGAGAAGTTCAGATCAAGGTTAGGAACAGAGA
GACAGCAGAATATGGGCCAAACAGGATATCTGTGGTAAGCAGTTCCTGCCCCGGCTCAGGGCCAAGAACA
GATGGTCCCCAGATGCGGTCCCGCCCTCAGCAGTTTCTAGAGAACCATCAGATGTTTCCAGGGTGCCCCA
AGGACCTGAAATGACCCTGTGCCTTATTTGAACTAACCAATCAGTTCGCTTCTCGCTTCTGTTCGCGCGC
TTCTGCTCCCCGAGCTCAATAAAAGAGCCCACAACCCCTCACTCGGCGCGCCAGTCCTCCGATAGACTGC
GTCGCCCGGGTACCCGTGTATCCAATAAACCCTCTTGCAGTTGCATCCGACTTGTGGTCTCGCTGTTCCT
TGGGAGGGTCTCCTCTGAGTGATTGACTACCCGTCAGCGGGGGTCTTTCATGGGTAACAGTTTCTTGAAG
TTGGAGAACAACATTCTGAGGGTAGGAGTCGAATATTAAGTAATCCTGACTCAATTAGCCACTGTTTTGA
ATCCACATACTCCAATACTCCTGAAATAGTTCATTATGGACAGCGCAGAAAGAGCTGGGGAGAATTGTGA
AATTGTTATCCGCTCACAATTCCACACAACATACGAGCCGGAAGCATAAAGTGTAAAGCCTGGGGTGCCT
AATGAGTGAGCTAACTCACATTAATTGCGTTGCGCTCACTGCCCGCTTTCCAGTCGGGAAACCTGTCGTG
CCAGCTGCATTAATGAATCGGCCAACGCGCGGGGAGAGGCGGTTTGCGTATTGGGCGCTCTTCCGCTTCC
TCGCTCACTGACTCGCTGCGCTCGGTCGTTCGGCTGCGGCGAGCGGTATCAGCTCACTCAAAGGCGGTAA
TACGGTTATCCACAGAATCAGGGGATAACGCAGGAAAGAACATGTGAGCAAAAGGCCAGCAAAAGGCCAG
GAACCGTAAAAAGGCCGCGTTGCTGGCGTTTTTCCATAGGCTCCGCCCCCCTGACGAGCATCACAAAAAT
CGACGCTCAAGTCAGAGGTGGCGAAACCCGACAGGACTATAAAGATACCAGGCGTTTCCCCCTGGAAGCT
CCCTCGTGCGCTCTCCTGTTCCGACCCTGCCGCTTACCGGATACCTGTCCGCCTTTCTCCCTTCGGGAAG
CGTGGCGCTTTCTCATAGCTCACGCTGTAGGTATCTCAGTTCGGTGTAGGTCGTTCGCTCCAAGCTGGGC
TGTGTGCACGAACCCCCCGTTCAGCCCGACCGCTGCGCCTTATCCGGTAACTATCGTCTTGAGTCCAACC
CGGTAAGACACGACTTATCGCCACTGGCAGCAGCCACTGGTAACAGGATTAGCAGAGCGAGGTATGTAGG
CGGTGCTACAGAGTTCTTGAAGTGGTGGCCTAACTACGGCTACACTAGAAGAACAGTATTTGGTATCTGC
GCTCTGCTGAAGCCAGTTACCTTCGGAAAAAGAGTTGGTAGCTCTTGATCCGGCAAACAAACCACCGCTG
GTAGCGGTGGTTTTTTTGTTTGCAAGCAGCAGATTACGCGCAGAAAAAAAGGATCTCAAGAAGATCCTTT
GATCTTTTCTACGGGGTCTGACGCTCAGTGGAACGAAAACTCACGTTAAGGGATTTTGGTCATGAGATTA
TCAAAAAGGATCTTCACCTAGATCCTTTTAAATTAAAAATGAAGTTTTAAATCAATCTAAAGTATATATG
AGTAAACTTGGTCTGACAGTTACCAATGCTTAATCAGTGAGGCACCTATCTCAGCGATCTGTCTATTTCG
TTCATCCATAGTTGCCTGACTCCCCGTCGTGTAGATAACTACGATACGGGAGGGCTTACCATCTGGCCCC
AGTGCTGCAATGATACCGCGAGACCCACGCTCACCGGCTCCAGATTTATCAGCAATAAACCAGCCAGCCG
GAAGGGCCGAGCGCAGAAGTGGTCCTGCAACTTTATCCGCCTCCATCCAGTCTATTAATTGTTGCCGGGA
AGCTAGAGTAAGTAGTTCGCCAGTTAATAGTTTGCGCAACGTTGTTGCCATTGCTACAGGCATCGTGGTG
TCACGCTCGTCGTTTGGTATGGCTTCATTCAGCTCCGGTTCCCAACGATCAAGGCGAGTTACATGATCCC
CCATGTTGTGCAAAAAAGCGGTTAGCTCCTTCGGTCCTCCGATCGTTGTCAGAAGTAAGTTGGCCGCAGT
GTTATCACTCATGGTTATGGCAGCACTGCATAATTCTCTTACTGTCATGCCATCCGTAAGATGCTTTTCT
GTGACTGGTGAGTACTCAACCAAGTCATTCTGAGAATAGTGTATGCGGCGACCGAGTTGCTCTTGCCCGG
CGTCAATACGGGATAATACCGCGCCACATAGCAGAACTTTAAAAGTGCTCATCATTGGAAAACGTTCTTC
GGGGCGAAAACTCTCAAGGATCTTACCGCTGTTGAGATCCAGTTCGATGTAACCCACTCGTGCACCCAAC
TGATCTTCAGCATCTTTTACTTTCACCAGCGTTTCTGGGTGAGCAAAAACAGGAAGGCAAAATGCCGCAA
AAAAGGGAATAAGGGCGACACGGAAATGTTGAATACTCATACTCTTCCTTTTTCAATATTATTGAAGCAT
TTATCAGGGTTATTGTCTCATGAGCGGATACATATTTGAATGTATTTAGAAAAATAAACAAATAGGGGTT
CCGCGCACATTTCCCCGAAAAGTGCCACCTGACGTCTAAGAAACCATTATTATCATGACATTAACCTATA
AAAATAGGCGTATCACGAGGCCCTTTCGTCTCGCGCGTTTCGGTGATGACGGTGAAAACCTCTGACACAT
GCAGCTCCCGGAGACGGTCACAGCTTGTCTGTAAGCGGATGCCGGGAGCAGACAAGCCCGTCAGGGCGCG
TCAGCGGGTGTTGGCGGGTGTCGGGGCTGGCTTAACTATGCGGCATCAGAGCAGATTGTACTGAGAGTGC
ACCATATGCGGTGTGAAATACCGCACAGATGCGTAAGGAGAAAATACCGCATCAGGCGCCATTCGCCATT
CAGGCTGCGCAACTGTTGGGAAGGGCGATCGGTGCGGGCCTCTTCGCTATTACGCCAGCTGGCGAAAGGG
GGATGTGCTGCAAGGCGATTAAGTTGGGTAACGCCAGGGTTTTCCCAGTCACGACGTTGTAAAACGACGG
CGCAAGGAATGGTGCATGCAAGGAGATGGCGCCCAACAGTCCCCCGGCCACGGGGCCTGCCACCATACCC
ACGCCGAAACAAGCGCTCATGAGCCCGAAGTGGCGAGCCCGATCTTCCCCATCGGTGATGTCGGCGATAT
AGGCGCCAGCAACCGCACCTGTGGCGCCGGTGATGCCGGCCACGATGCGTCCGGCGTAGAGGCGATTAGT
CCAATTTGTTAAAGACAGGATATCAGTGGTCCAGGCTCTAGTTTTGACTCAACAATATCACCAGCTGAAG
CCTATAGAGTACGAGCCATAGATAAAATAAAAGATTTTATTTAGTCTCCAGAAAAAGGGGGGA
Features (pLannotate 1.2.2; 23 found; start..end, strand, type, name):
    580..921     +  misc_feature   MESV Ψ: packaging signal of murine embryonic stem cell virus
    988..1404    +  CDS            gag (truncated): truncated Moloney murine leukemia virus (MMLV) gag gene lacking the start codon
   1425..1449    +  protein_bind   attB1: mutant version of attB; recombination site for the Gateway® BP reaction BP Clonase™
   1483..2943    +  CDS            EBNA2: EBNA2_EBVB9 - Experimental evidence at protein level: Swiss-Prot protein existence level 1. Plays a key role in the activation of the host resting B-cell and stimulation of B-cell proliferation. Acts by up-regulating the expression of viral EBNA1-6, LMP1, LMP2A and LMP2B genes, as well as several host genes including CD21, CD23 and MYC. Activates transcription by acting as an adapter molecule that binds to cellular sequence-specific DNA-binding proteins such as host CBF1, SMARCB1 and SPI1. Once EBNA2 is near promoter sites, its acidic activating domain recruits basal and activation-associated
   2944..2972    +  CDS            3xHA (fragment): three tandem HA epitope tags
   2992..3016    -  protein_bind   attB2: mutant version of attB; recombination site for the Gateway® BP reaction BP Clonase™
   3140..3602    +  misc_feature   IRES: internal ribosome entry site (IRES) of the encephalomyocarditis virus (EMCV)
   3616..4335    +  CDS            EGFP: the original enhanced GFP (Yang et al., 1996) mammalian codon-optimized
   4352..4378    +  misc_feature   MCS (fragment): pBluescript multiple cloning site
   4437..4951    +  LTR            3' LTR: 3' long terminal repeat from murine embryonic stem cell virus
   5113..5129    -  protein_bind   lac operator: The lac repressor binds to the lac operator to inhibit transcription in E. coli. This inhibition can be relieved by adding lactose or isopropyl-β-D-thiogalactopyranoside (IPTG). lac repressor encoded by lacI
   5137..5167    -  promoter       lac promoter: promoter for the E. coli lac operon
   5182..5203    -  protein_bind   CAP binding site: CAP binding activates transcription in the presence of cAMP. E. coli catabolite activator protein
   5216..5308    -  CDS            lacI (fragment): lac repressor; lacI; The lac repressor binds to the lac operator to inhibit transcription in E. coli. This inhibition can be relieved by adding lactose or isopropyl-β-D-thiogalactopyranoside (IPTG).
   5491..6079    -  rep_origin     ori: high-copy-number ColE1/pMB1/pBR322/pUC origin of replication
   6250..7110    -  CDS            AmpR: β-lactamase; bla; confers resistance to ampicillin, carbenicillin, and related antibiotics
   7111..7215    -  promoter       AmpR promoter: bla
   7310..7345    +  CDS            rop (fragment): Rop protein, which maintains plasmids at low copy number; rop
   7447..7546    +  misc_feature   bom (fragment): basis of mobility region from pBR322
   7552..7701    -  CDS            lacZα (fragment): LacZα fragment of β-galactosidase; lacZ fragment
   7701..7902    -  CDS            TcR (fragment): tetracycline efflux protein; tet; confers resistance to tetracycline
   7903..8001    +  CDS            env (fragment): murine leukemia virus gPr80 envelope polyprotein precursor; env; proteolytically cleaved into gp70SU and p15TM subunits
   8043..516     +  LTR            5' LTR (across the origin): 5' long terminal repeat from murine embryonic stem cell virus
