[The description below was written by a language model from this plasmid's Addgene catalogue record and pLannotate feature annotations shown in this document.]
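Description:
MSCV-opEBNA2-IRES-GFP is a gammaretroviral expression vector built on the pMIGR1 (MSCV-IRES-GFP) backbone and designed to deliver the Epstein-Barr virus latent gene EBNA2 into mammalian cells. The 8,043-nt plasmid is propagated in E. coli through a high-copy ColE1/pUC-type origin and selected with ampicillin via the AmpR β-lactamase cassette. The remaining bacterial annotations (lac promoter and operator, and fragments of lacI, lacZα, rop, bom and TcR) are backbone remnants with no evident role in the construct's function.

The retroviral unit is flanked by murine embryonic stem cell virus 5' and 3' LTRs. The 5' LTR is followed by the MESV Ψ packaging signal and a truncated gag segment lacking its start codon, which together allow the transcribed genome to be packaged into virions when the viral proteins are supplied in trans by packaging cells. No separate internal promoter is annotated, so expression is presumably driven from the 5' LTR, as is usual for MSCV vectors. The insert, introduced by Gateway cloning and bracketed by attB1 and attB2 sites, is an EBNA2 coding sequence from EBV strain B95-8 that was codon-optimised for mammalian expression and fused to a C-terminal 3xHA tag for detection; the annotation tool marks only a fragment of this tag. Downstream, an EMCV IRES permits translation of EGFP from the same bicistronic transcript, so green fluorescence marks transduced cells expressing EBNA2.

EBNA2 is a transcriptional activator that drives activation and proliferation of resting B cells. The associated publication used the construct to study the minimal set of EBV genes, LMP1 and EBNA2, needed to transform human B cells.
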