Addgene plasmid #220354: MSCV-opEBNA2-IRES-GFP
Purpose: Expresses EBV latent gene EBNA2 in mammalian cells (EBNA2 coding sequence was optimised for expression and carries a C-terminal 3xHA-tag)
Depositing lab: Klaus Rajewsky. Depositing organization: Max-Delbrueck-Centrum fuer Molekulare Medizin (MDC). Publication: LMP1 and EBNA2 constitute a minimal set of EBV genes for transformation of human B cells. Zhang J, Sommermann T, Li X, Gieselmann L, de la Rosa K, Stecklum M, Klein F, Kocks C, Rajewsky K. Front Immunol. 2023 Dec 19;14:1331730. doi: 10.3389/fimmu.2023.1331730. eCollection 2023. PubMed 38169736.
Backbone
  Vector backbone: pMIGR1 (MSCV-IRES-GFP)
  Vector type: Mammalian Expression, Retroviral
Growth in bacteria
  Bacterial resistance: Ampicillin, 100 μg/mL
  Growth temperature: 37°C
  Growth strain: NEB Stable
  Copy number: High Copy
Gene/Insert
  Gene/Insert name: opEBNA2 (alt names: expression-optimised EBNA2 coding sequence; expression-optimised Epstein-Barr Nuclear Antigen 2 coding sequence)
  Species: Epstein-Barr Virus (EBV) strain B95-8
  Insert size (bp): 1488
  Mutation: codon-optimised for expression in mammalian cells
  Entrez Gene: EBNA-2 (a.k.a. HHV4_EBNA-2)
  Tag / fusion protein: 3 x HA tag (C terminal on insert)
  Cloning method: Gateway Cloning
  Sequencing primers: 5′ MSCV-gag Forward 5-cccttgaacctcctcgttcgacc-3
Terms and licenses: Academic/Nonprofit Terms; Industry Terms: Not Available to Industry
How to cite: MSCV-opEBNA2-IRES-GFP was a gift from Klaus Rajewsky (Addgene plasmid # 220354 ; http://n2t.net/addgene:220354 ; RRID:Addgene_220354)
