>Addgene plasmid #220354 | MSCV-opEBNA2-IRES-GFP | depositor partial sequence | sequence record 432728 | opEBNA2
ATGCCCACCTTCTATCTGGCTCTGCACGGCGGACAGACCTACCACCTGATCGTGGATACAGACAGCCTGG
GCAACCCTAGCCTGAGCGTGATCCCTAGCAACCCCTACCAAGAGCAGCTGAGCGACACACCTCTGATCCC
TCTGACAATCTTCGTGGGCGAGAACACAGGCGTTCCACCTCCATTGCCTCCACCGCCACCGCCGCCTCCA
CCACCTCCGCCTCCACCTCCGCCACCACCGCCACCGCCTCCGCCGCCACCACCTTCTCCACCGCCGCCAC
CTCCACCACCACCACCGCCTCAAAGAAGAGATGCCTGGACACAAGAGCCCAGTCCTCTGGATAGAGATCC
CCTGGGATACGATGTCGGACACGGACCTCTGGCCTCTGCCATGAGAATGCTGTGGATGGCCAACTACATC
GTGCGGCAGTCTAGAGGCGACAGAGGCCTGATTCTGCCTCAGGGACCTCAGACAGCTCCACAGGCTAGAC
TGGTGCAGCCTCATGTGCCTCCACTCAGACCAACCGCTCCTACCATCCTGTCTCCACTGAGCCAGCCTAG
ACTGACACCTCCTCAGCCTCTGATGATGCCTCCTAGGCCTACACCTCCTACACCACTGCCTCCAGCTACA
CTGACAGTGCCTCCAAGACCAACCAGGCCTACCACACTTCCTCCAACACCTCTGCTGACTGTGCTGCAGA
GGCCTACAGAACTGCAGCCCACACCATCTCCACCTAGAATGCATCTGCCAGTGCTGCACGTGCCCGACCA
GTCTATGCATCCTCTGACACACCAGAGCACCCCTAACGACCCTGACAGCCCTGAGCCTAGAAGCCCCACC
GTGTTCTACAACATCCCTCCTATGCCACTGCCACCTAGTCAGTTGCCACCTCCTGCTGCTCCAGCTCAAC
CTCCTCCTGGCGTGATCAATGACCAGCAGCTGCACCATCTGCCATCTGGACCTCCATGGTGGCCTCCAAT
CTGTGACCCTCCACAGCCTTCTAAGACCCAGGGACAGAGCAGAGGACAGTCCCGTGGTAGAGGCCGTGGA
CGTGGAAGAGGTAGAGGCAAGGGCAAGAGCAGAGACAAGCAGAGAAAACCTGGCGGCCCTTGGAGGCCTG
AGCCAAACACATCTAGCCCTAGCATGCCTGAGCTGAGCCCTGTGCTGGGACTGCATCAAGGACAAGGTGC
CGGCGATTCTCCTACTCCTGGACCTTCTAACGCCGCTCCTGTGTGCAGAAACTCTCACACCGCCACACCT
AACGTGTCCCCAATCCACGAGCCTGAGAGCCACAATAGCCCCGAGGCTCCTATCCTGTTTCCTGACGACT
GGTATCCTCCTAGCATCGACCCTGCCGACCTGGACGAGAGCTGGGATTACATCTTCGAGACAACCGAGTC
TCCCAGCAGCGACGAGGATTACGTGGAAGGACCTAGCAAGAGGCCCAGACCTAGCATCCAA
